>Addgene plasmid #148930 | pAc5.1B-lambdaN-HA-Dm4EHP_AH | depositor full sequence | sequence record 291378 | Full Sequence
CTTCAAGGAATTAATTCTATATTCTAAAAACACAAATGATACTTCTAAAAAAAATCATGAATGGCATCAA
CTCTGAATCAAATCTTTGCAGATGCACCTACTTCTCATTTCCACTGTCACATCATTTTTCCAGATCTCGC
TGCCTGTTATGTGGCCCACAAACCAAGACACGTTTTATGGCCATTAAAGCTGGCTGATCGTCGCCAAACA
CCAAATACATATCAATATGTACATTCGAGAAAGAAGCGATCAAAGAAGCGTCTTCGGGCGAGTAGGAGAA
TGCGGAGGAGAAGGAGAACGAGCTGATCTAGTATCTCTCCACAATCCAATGCCAACTGACCAACTGGCCA
TATTCGGAGCAATTTGAAGCCAATTTCCATCGCCTGGCGATCGCTCCATTCTTGGCTATATGTTTTTCAC
CGTTCCCGGGGCCATTTTCAAAGACTCGTCGGTAAGATAAGATTGTGTCACTCGCTGTCTCTCTTCATTT
GTCGAAGAATGCTGAGGAATTTCGCGATGACGTCGGCGAGTATTTTGAAGAATGAGAATAATTTGTATTT
ATACGAAAATCAGTTAGTGGAATTTTCTACAAAAACATGTTATCTATAGATAATTTTGTTGCAAAATATG
TTGACTATGACAAAGATTGTATGTATATACCTTTAATGTATTCTCATTTTCTTATGTATTTATAATGGCA
ATGATGATACTGATGATATTTTAAGATGATGCCAGACCACAGGCTGATTTCTGCGTCTTTTGCCGAACGC
AGTGCATGTGCGGTTGTTGTTTTTTGGAATAGTTTCAATTTTCGGACTGTCCGCTTTGATTTCAGTTTCT
TGGCTTATTCAAAAAGCAAAGTAAAGCCAAAAAAGCGAGATGGCAATACCAAATGCGGCAAAACGGTAGT
GGAAGGAAAGGGGTGCGGGGCAGCGGAAGGAAGGGTGGGGCGGGGCGTGGCGGGGTCTGTGGCTGGGCGC
GACGTCACCGACGTTGGAGCCACTCCTTTGACCATGTGTGCGTGTGTGTATTATTCGTGTCTCGCCACTC
GCCGGTTGTTTTTTTCTTTTTATCTCGCTCTCTCTAGCGCCATCTCGTACGCATGCTCAACGCACCGCAT
GTTGCCGTGTCCTTTATGCGTCATTTTGGCTCGAAATAGGCAATTATTTAAACAAAGATTAGTCAACGAA
AACGCTAAAATAAATAAGTCTACAATATGGTTACTTATTGCCATGTGTGTGCAGCCAACGATAGCAACAA
AAGCAACAACACAGTGGCTTTCCCTCTTTCACTTTTTGTTTGCAAGCGCGTGCGAGCAAGACGGCACGAC
CGGCAAACGCAATTACGCTGACAAAGAGCAGACGAAGTTTTGGCCGAAAAACATCAAGGCGCCTGATACG
AATGCATTTGCAATAACAATTGCGATATTTAATATTGTTTATGAAGCTGTTTGACTTCAAAACACACAAA
AAAAAAAATAAAACAAATTATTTGAAAGAGAATTAGGAATCGGACAGCTTATCGTTACGGGCTAACAGCA
CACCGAGACGAAATAGCTTACCTGACGTCACAGCCTCTGGAAGAACTGCCGCCAAGCAGAGAGAGAGAGA
AAAAGAGGGAGAGCAGCTTAGACCGCATGTGCTTGTGTGTGAGGCGTCTCTCTCTTCGTCTCCTGTTTGC
GCAAACGCATAGACTGCACTGAGAAAATCGATTACCTATTTTTTATGAATGAATATTTGCACTATTACTA
TTCAAAACTATTAAGATAGCAATCACATTCAATAGCCAAATACTATACCACCTGAGCGATGCAACGAAAT
GATCAATTTGAGCAAAAATGCTGCATATTTAGGACGGCATCATTATAGAAATGCTTCTTGCTGTGTACTT
TTCTCTCGTCTGGCAGCTGTTTCGCCGTTATTGTTAAAACCGGCTTAAGTTAGGTGTGTTTTCTACGACT
AGTGATGCCCCTACTAGAAGATGTGTGTTGCACAAATGTCCCTGAATAACCAATTTGAAGTGCAGATAGC
AGTAAACGTAAGCTAATATGAATATTATTTAACTGTAATGTTTTAATATCGCTGGACATTACTAATAAAC
CCACTATAAACACATGTACATATGTATGTTTTGGCATACAATGAGTAGTTGGGGAAAAAATGTGTAAAAG
CACCGTGACCATCACAGCATAAAGATAACCAGCTGAAGTATCGAATATGAGTAACCCCCAAATTGAATCA
CATGCCGCAACTGATAGGACCCATGGAAGTACACTCTTCATGGCGATATACAAGACACACACAAGCACGA
ACACCCAGTTGCGGAGGAAATTCTCCGTAAATGAAAACCCAATCGGCGAACAATTCATACCCATATATGG
TAAAAGTTTTGAACGCGACTTGAGAGCGGAGAGCATTGCGGCTGATAAGGTTTTAGCGCTAAGCGGGCTT
TATAAAACGGGCTGCGGGACCAGTTTTCATATCACTACCGTTTGAGTTCTTGTGCTGTGTGGATACTCCT
CCCGACACAAAGCCGCTCCATCAGCCAGCAGTCGTCTAATCCAGAGACCCCGGATCGGGGTACCAACATG
GACGCACAAACACGACGACGTGAGCGTCGCGCTGAGAAACAAGCTCAATGGAAAGCTGCAAACGGTGGAT
CTCCTCCACATATGGCTTACCCATACGATGTTCCAGATTACGCTCCTCCAAGCTTGAATTCTATGAGCAT
GGAGAAAGTAGCCAACAAGCAGTACGAGACGAAAAACTGGCCAGATATTGTCGACAGCGACGACAGCGAT
GTGGATAATCAGATAGATGTGGACAACCTGCCACCACTGGAGGTGGGACCCGGCGAGAACCGGCTGCAGC
ACACGTACTGCCTCTGGTTCTCTCGCAAGGAGACGCAGCGGGCGGCCGCCGACTACAGCAAGTCGCTGCA
CATGGTCGGCCGGTGCGCCAGCGTGCAGCAGTGGTGGTCGCTCTACTCGCACCTCATCCGGCCCACCGCC
CTGAAGCCCTACCGGGAGCTCCTCCTCTTCAAGCAGGGCATCATACCGATGTGGGAGGACCCGGCGAACA
GCAAGGGCGGCCAGTGGTTGATACGACTGCGCAAGAACAAGGTCGACCGGGCCTGGGAGAACGTTTGTAT
GGCGATGCTCGGGGAGCAGTTCCTCGTCGGCGACGAGATATGCGGAGTCGTGCTACAGACGAAATATCCG
GAGGATAGCTTATCAGTATGGCACCGGACTGCCACTGATATGACCAGTACAACACGTATCCGTGATACGT
TACGCAGGATATTAAATATACCTCTAACAACGGCATTGGAGTATAAGATACACTGTGATAGCCTTAAATA
TGTTTCAATTAATAAAGGCCCATTGAAAAGCTGAAGTCTAGAGGGCCCGCGGTTCGAAGGTAAGCCTATC
CCTAACCCTCTCCTCGGTCTCGATTCTACGCGTACCGGTCATCATCACCATCACCATTGAGTTTAAACCC
GCTGATCAGCCTCGACTGTGCCTTCTAAGGCCTGAGCTCGCTGATCAGCCTCGATCGAGGATCCAGACAT
GATAAGATACATTGATGAGTTTGGACAAACCACAACTAGAATGCAGTGAAAAAAATGCTTTATTTGTGAA
ATTTGTGATGCTATTGCTTTATTTGTAACCATTATAAGCTGCAATAAACAAGTTAACAACAACAATTGCA
TTCATTTTATGTTTCAGGTTCAGGGGGAGGTGTGGGAGGTTTTTTAAAGCAAGTAAAACCTCTACAAATG
TGGTATGGCTGATTATGATCAGTCGACCGATGCCCTTGAGAGCCTTCAACCCAGTCAGCTCCTTCCGGTG
GGCGCGGGGCATGACTATCGTCGCCGCACTTATGACTGTCTTCTTTATCATGCAACTCGTAGGACAGGTG
CCGGCAGCGCTCTGGGTCATTTTCGGCGAGGACCGCTTTCGCTGGAGCGCGACGATGATCGGCCTGTCGC
TTGCGGTATTCGGAATCTTGCACGCCCTCGCTCAAGCCTTCGTCACTGGTCCCGCCACCAAACGTTTCGG
CGAGAAGCAGGCCATTATCGCCGGCATGGCGGCCGACGCGCTGGGCTACGTCTTGCTGGCGTTCGCGACG
CGAGGCTGGATGGCCTTCCCCATTATGATTCTTCTCGCTTCCGGCGGCATCGGGATGCCCGCGTTGCAGG
CCATGCTGTCCAGGCAGGTAGATGACGACCATCAGGGACAGCTTCAAGGATCGCTCGCGGCTCTTACCAG
CCAGCAAAAGGCCAGGAACCGTAAAAAGGCCGCGTTGCTGGCGTTTTTCCATAGGCTCCGCCCCCCTGAC
GAGCATCACAAAAATCGACGCTCAAGTCAGAGGTGGCGAAACCCGACAGGACTATAAAGATACCAGGCGT
TTCCCCCTGGAAGCTCCCTCGTGCGCTCTCCTGTTCCGACCCTGCCGCTTACCGGATACCTGTCCGCCTT
TCTCCCTTCGGGAAGCGTGGCGCTTTCTCAATGCTCACGCTGTAGGTATCTCAGTTCGGTGTAGGTCGTT
CGCTCCAAGCTGGGCTGTGTGCACGAACCCCCCGTTCAGCCCGACCGCTGCGCCTTATCCGGTAACTATC
GTCTTGAGTCCAACCCGGTAAGACACGACTTATCGCCACTGGCAGCAGCCACTGGTAACAGGATTAGCAG
AGCGAGGTATGTAGGCGGTGCTACAGAGTTCTTGAAGTGGTGGCCTAACTACGGCTACACTAGAAGGACA
GTATTTGGTATCTGCGCTCTGCTGAAGCCAGTTACCTTCGGAAAAAGAGTTGGTAGCTCTTGATCCGGCA
AACAAACCACCGCTGGTAGCGGTGGTTTTTTTGTTTGCAAGCAGCAGATTACGCGCAGAAAAAAAGGATC
TCAAGAAGATCCTTTGATCTTTTCTACGGGGTCTGACGCTCAGTGGAACGAAAACTCACGTTAAGGGATT
TTGGTCATGAGATTATCAAAAAGGATCTTCACCTAGATCCTTTTAAATTAAAAATGAAGTTTTAAATCAA
TCTAAAGTATATATGAGTAAACTTGGTCTGACAGTTACCAATGCTTAATCAGTGAGGCACCTATCTCAGC
GATCTGTCTATTTCGTTCATCCATAGTTGCCTGACTCCCCGTCGTGTAGATAACTACGATACGGGAGGGC
TTACCATCTGGCCCCAGTGCTGCAATGATACCGCGAGACCCACGCTCACCGGCTCCAGATTTATCAGCAA
TAAACCAGCCAGCCGGAAGGGCCGAGCGCAGAAGTGGTCCTGCAACTTTATCCGCCTCCATCCAGTCTAT
TAATTGTTGCCGGGAAGCTAGAGTAAGTAGTTCGCCAGTTAATAGTTTGCGCAACGTTGTTGCCATTGCT
GCAGGCATCGTGGTGTCACGCTCGTCGTTTGGTATGGCTTCATTCAGCTCCGGTTCCCAACGATCAAGGC
GAGTTACATGATCCCCCATGTTGTGCAAAAAAGCGGTTAGCTCCTTCGGTCCTCCGATCGTTGTCAGAAG
TAAGTTGGCCGCAGTGTTATCACTCATGGTTATGGCAGCACTGCATAATTCTCTTACTGTCATGCCATCC
GTAAGATGCTTTTCTGTGACTGGTGAGTACTCAACCAAGTCATTCTGAGAATAGTGTATGCGGCGACCGA
GTTGCTCTTGCCCGGCGTCAACACGGGATAATACCGCGCCACATAGCAGAACTTTAAAAGTGCTCATCAT
TGGAAAACGTTCTTCGGGGCGAAAACTCTCAAGGATCTTACCGCTGTTGAGATCCAGTTCGATGTAACCC
ACTCGTGCACCCAACTGATCTTCAGCATCTTTTACTTTCACCAGCGTTTCTGGGTGAGCAAAAACAGGAA
GGCAAAATGCCGCAAAAAAGGGAATAAGGGCGACACGGAAATGTTGAATACTCATACTCTTCCTTTTTCA
ATATTATTGAAGCATTTATCAGGGTTATTGTCTCATGAGCGGATACATATTTGAATGTATTTAGAAAAAT
AAACAAATAGGGGTTCCGCGCACATTTCCCCGAAAAGTGCCACCTGACGTCTAAGAAACCATTATTATCA
TGACATTAACCTATAAAAATAGGCGTATCACGAGGCCCTTTCGT
Features (pLannotate 1.2.2; 11 found; start..end, strand, type, name):
     56..2568    +  promoter       Ac5 promoter: Drosophila melanogaster actin 5C promoter
   2588..2653    +  CDS            N (fragment): REGN_LAMBD - Experimental evidence at protein level: Swiss-Prot protein existence level 1. Plays a role as a transcriptional antitermination factor that allows the virus to initiate its lytic phase. Activates expression of the delayed viral early genes by modifying host RNA polymerase (RNAP) into a form that is resistant to termination signals. This antitermination function requires the host NusA protein which serves to stabilize the interaction between antitermination protein N and host RNA polymerase. From Escherichia phage lambda (Bacteriophage lambda).
   2678..2704    +  CDS            3xHA (fragment): three tandem HA epitope tags
   2846..3358    +  CDS            EIF4E2 (fragment): IF4E2_HUMAN - Also known as EIF4EL3. Experimental evidence at protein level: Swiss-Prot protein existence level 1. Recognizes and binds the 7-methylguanosine-containing mRNA cap during an early step in the initiation (PubMed:17368478, PubMed:25624349, PubMed:9582349). Acts as a repressor of translation initiation (PubMed:22751931). In contrast to EIF4E, it is unable to bind eIF4G (EIF4G1, EIF4G2 or EIF4G3), suggesting that it acts by competing with EIF4E and block assembly of eIF4F at the cap (By similarity). In P-bodies, component of a complex that promotes miRNA- mediated translational repre
   3419..3460    +  CDS            V5 tag: epitope tag from simian virus 5
   3560..3694    -  polyA_signal   SV40 poly(A) signal: SV40 polyadenylation signal
   3717..3801    -  CDS            large T antigen (fragment): large T antigen from SV40 (simian virus 40)
   3802..4272    +  CDS            TcR (fragment): tetracycline efflux protein; tet; confers resistance to tetracycline
   4316..4904    -  rep_origin     ori: high-copy-number ColE1/pMB1/pBR322/pUC origin of replication
   5075..5935    -  CDS            AmpR: β-lactamase; bla; confers resistance to ampicillin, carbenicillin, and related antibiotics
   5936..6040    -  promoter       AmpR promoter: bla
