[The description below was written by a language model from this plasmid's Addgene catalogue record and pLannotate feature annotations shown in this document.]
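Description:
pAc5.1B-lambdaN-HA-Dm4EHP_AH is a 6.1 kb insect expression plasmid for producing Drosophila melanogaster 4EHP (CG33100, also called eIF4E-8), the cap-binding eIF4E homologous protein that acts as a translational repressor. The catalogue lists the backbone as unknown, although the name and the annotated parts are consistent with a pAc5.1-type vector. Expression is driven by the constitutive Drosophila actin 5C (Ac5) promoter, which is active in fly cell lines, and transcripts are terminated by an SV40 polyadenylation signal. In bacteria the plasmid is maintained through a ColE1/pUC-type origin and selected with ampicillin via the bla gene and its promoter. The repository lists it as low copy despite the high-copy-type origin annotation. Short fragments annotated as SV40 large T antigen and a tetracycline resistance gene appear to be non-functional backbone remnants.

The open reading frame begins with a short fragment of the bacteriophage lambda N protein, followed by an HA epitope and then the 4EHP coding sequence, which the annotation tool matched by homology to human EIF4E2. The insert carries four silent changes relative to the NCBI reference sequence. The lambda N peptide binds boxB RNA hairpins, so the fusion can be artificially tethered to a boxB-containing reporter mRNA to test the effect of 4EHP on translation or stability, while the HA tag allows detection and immunoprecipitation. A V5 tag lies downstream of the insert, but the record does not state whether it is in frame or excluded by a stop codon. The meaning of the "_AH" suffix is also not explained. The associated study examined 4EHP-mediated mRNA repression and its partnership with the Drosophila GIGYF protein. The depositor sequence may be theoretical or only partly verified.
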