Addgene plasmid #148930: pAc5.1B-lambdaN-HA-Dm4EHP_AH
Purpose: Insect Expression of Dm4EHP
Depositing lab: Elisa Izaurralde. Depositing organization: Max Planck Institute for Developmental Biology. Publication: Direct role for the Drosophila GIGYF protein in 4EHP-mediated mRNA repression. Ruscica V, Bawankar P, Peter D, Helms S, Igreja C, Izaurralde E. Nucleic Acids Res. 2019 Jul 26;47(13):7035-7048. doi: 10.1093/nar/gkz429. PubMed 31114929.
Backbone
  Vector backbone: Unknown
  Vector type: Insect Expression
Growth in bacteria
  Bacterial resistance: Ampicillin, 100 μg/mL
  Growth temperature: 37°C
  Growth strain: DH5alpha
  Copy number: Low Copy
Gene/Insert
  Gene/Insert name: Dm4EHP
  Species: D. melanogaster (fly)
  Mutation: 4 silent mutations compared to the sequence given by NCBI:NM_176552.2
  Entrez Gene: 4EHP (a.k.a. Dmel_CG33100, 4E-HP, CG10716, CG33100, CT30033, Dmel\CG33100, d4EHP, eIF4E-8)
  Cloning method: Unknown
Terms and licenses: Academic/Nonprofit Terms; Industry Terms: Not Available to Industry
Depositor comments: Plasmids from this collection were made available to the research community and donated after the lab closed. Please note that the sequence provided by the depositing laboratory may be theoretical/predicted or based on Sanger sequencing results. There may be discrepancies between sequencing results obtained by Addgene and the depositor sequence. If an Addgene verified sequence is not available, please contact before placing your order to request that our lab fully sequence the plasmid.
How to cite: pAc5.1B-lambdaN-HA-Dm4EHP_AH was a gift from Elisa Izaurralde (Addgene plasmid # 148930 ; http://n2t.net/addgene:148930 ; RRID:Addgene_148930)
